Addgene plasmid #163048: pMOS019: ClopHensorN chloride sensor (cytosolic)
Purpose: ClopHensorN chloride sensor (cytosolic)
Depositing lab: Adam Cohen. Depositing organization: Harvard University. Publication: Multiplexed Optical Sensors in Arrayed Islands of Cells for multimodal recordings of cellular physiology. Werley CA, Boccardo S, Rigamonti A, Hansson EM, Cohen AE. Nat Commun. 2020 Aug 4;11(1):3881. doi: 10.1038/s41467-020-17607-5. PubMed 32753572.
Backbone
  Vector backbone: pLX304
  Backbone size w/o insert (bp): 9377
  Vector type: Mammalian Expression, Lentiviral
  Selectable markers: Blasticidin
Growth in bacteria
  Bacterial resistance: Ampicillin, 100 μg/mL
  Growth temperature: 30°C
  Growth strain: NEB Stable
  Copy number: High Copy
Gene/Insert
  Gene/Insert name: ClopHensorN
  Species: Synthetic
  Insert size (bp): 2250
  Promoter: CMV
  Tag / fusion protein: tdTomato (C terminal on insert)
  Cloning method: Gateway Cloning
  Sequencing primers: 5′ CMV-F; 3′ WPRE-R
Resource information
  A portion of this plasmid was derived from a plasmid made by: Colin Akerman
Terms and licenses: Academic/Nonprofit Terms; Industry Terms: Not Available to Industry
Depositor comments: Please see PMID: 24312004 for original reporter gene characterization.
How to cite: pMOS019: ClopHensorN chloride sensor (cytosolic) was a gift from Adam Cohen (Addgene plasmid # 163048 ; http://n2t.net/addgene:163048 ; RRID:Addgene_163048)
