[The description below was written by a language model from this plasmid's Addgene catalogue record and pLannotate feature annotations shown in this document.]
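Description:
pMOS019 is a lentiviral mammalian expression plasmid built on the pLX304 backbone, carrying the genetically encoded chloride sensor ClopHensorN for cytosolic expression. It is propagated in E. coli through a high-copy ColE1/pUC-type origin with ampicillin resistance (AmpR), and the backbone also retains an f1 origin and an SV40 origin. The viral portion has the layout of a self-inactivating HIV-1 transfer vector. An RSV promoter sits upstream of a truncated 5' LTR, followed by the Ψ packaging signal with a gag fragment, the Rev response element, a cPPT/CTS, a WPRE to enhance transcript expression, and a ΔU3 3' LTR with an SV40 polyadenylation signal downstream. An hPGK promoter driving blasticidin S deaminase lies within the proviral region, so transduced mammalian cells can be selected with blasticidin.

The sensor was introduced by Gateway cloning and lies between attB1 and attB2 sites, downstream of the CMV enhancer and promoter. The annotated sequence shows a GFP-family open reading frame, which the annotation software labels as EGFP and which presumably corresponds to the sensing green moiety. It is followed after a short linker region by tdTomato, matching the catalogue's description of a C-terminal tdTomato fusion. In a design of this kind the red protein provides a reference signal against which the green signal can be compared for ratiometric readout. A short Strep-Tag II fragment is annotated just upstream of the green protein, and the backbone's V5 tag lies beyond attB2, though the record does not say whether V5 is in frame with the insert. The associated publication used the construct among multiplexed optical sensors for multimodal recordings of cellular physiology. The depositor refers to an earlier report for the sensor's original characterisation.
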