Features (pLannotate 1.2.2; 33 found; start..end, strand, type, name):
      1..181     +  LTR            5' LTR (truncated): truncated 5' long terminal repeat (LTR) from HIV-1
    228..353     +  misc_feature   HIV-1 Ψ: packaging signal of human immunodeficiency virus type 1
    337..700     +  CDS            HIV-1 gag (fragment): gag protein from human immunodeficiency virus 1; gag
    846..1079    +  misc_feature   RRE: The Rev response element (RRE) of HIV-1 allows for Rev-dependent mRNA export from the nucleus to the cytoplasm.
   1456..1482    +  CDS            Rev (fragment): human immunodeficiency virus 1 (HIV-1) Rev protein; rev; enhances nuclear export of unspliced and incompletely spliced viral mRNAs
   1483..1983    +  promoter       hPGK promoter: human phosphoglycerate kinase 1 promoter
   1995..2390    +  CDS            BSD: blasticidin S deaminase; Aspergillus terreus BSD; confers resistance to blasticidin
   2450..2567    +  misc_feature   cPPT/CTS: central polypurine tract and central termination sequence of HIV-1
   2684..2987    +  enhancer       CMV enhancer: human cytomegalovirus immediate early enhancer
   2988..3191    +  promoter       CMV promoter: human cytomegalovirus (CMV) immediate early promoter
   3214..3238    +  protein_bind   attB1: mutant version of attB; recombination site for the Gateway® BP reaction BP Clonase™
   3257..3279    +  CDS            Strep-Tag II (fragment): peptide that binds Strep-Tactin®, an engineered form of streptavidin
   3287..4000    +  CDS            EGFP: EGFP is a basic (constitutively fluorescent) green fluorescent protein published in 1996, derived from Aequorea victoria. It is reported to be a rapidly-maturing weak dimer with moderate acid sensitivity.
   4067..5494    +  CDS            tdTomato: tdTomato is a basic (constitutively fluorescent) orange fluorescent protein published in 2004, derived from Discosoma sp.. It is reported to be a somewhat slowly-maturing tandem dimer with low acid sensitivity.
   5528..5552    -  protein_bind   attB2: mutant version of attB; recombination site for the Gateway® BP reaction BP Clonase™
   5554..5595    +  CDS            V5 tag: epitope tag from simian virus 5
   5637..6225    +  misc_feature   WPRE: woodchuck hepatitis virus posttranscriptional regulatory element
   6276..6295    +  misc_feature   cPPT/CTS (fragment): central polypurine tract and central termination sequence of HIV-1
   6297..6530    +  LTR            3' LTR (ΔU3): self-inactivating 3' long terminal repeat (LTR) from HIV-1
   6608..6729    +  polyA_signal   SV40 poly(A) signal: SV40 polyadenylation signal
   6769..6904    +  rep_origin     SV40 ori: SV40 origin of replication
   6925..6943    -  promoter       T7 promoter: promoter for bacteriophage T7 RNA polymerase
   6951..7106    +  CDS            lacZα (fragment): LacZα fragment of β-galactosidase; lacZ fragment
   7111..7539    +  rep_origin     f1 ori (sequence partly withheld): f1 bacteriophage origin of replication; arrow indicates direction of (+) strand synthesis
   7592..7696    +  promoter       AmpR promoter: bla
   7697..8557    +  CDS            AmpR: β-lactamase; bla; confers resistance to ampicillin, carbenicillin, and related antibiotics
   8728..9316    +  rep_origin     ori: high-copy-number ColE1/pMB1/pBR322/pUC origin of replication
   9499..9591    +  CDS            lacI (fragment): lac repressor; lacI; The lac repressor binds to the lac operator to inhibit transcription in E. coli. This inhibition can be relieved by adding lactose or isopropyl-β-D-thiogalactopyranoside (IPTG).
   9604..9625    +  protein_bind   CAP binding site: CAP binding activates transcription in the presence of cAMP. E. coli catabolite activator protein
   9640..9670    +  promoter       lac promoter: promoter for the E. coli lac operon
   9678..9694    +  protein_bind   lac operator: The lac repressor binds to the lac operator to inhibit transcription in E. coli. This inhibition can be relieved by adding lactose or isopropyl-β-D-thiogalactopyranoside (IPTG). lac repressor encoded by lacI
   9739..9757    +  promoter       T3 promoter: promoter for bacteriophage T3 RNA polymerase
   9785..10011   +  promoter       RSV promoter: Rous sarcoma virus enhancer/promoter
>Addgene plasmid #163048 | pMOS019: ClopHensorN chloride sensor (cytosolic) | addgene full sequence | sequence record 325361 | Addgene NGS Result
GGGTCTCTCTGGTTAGACCAGATCTGAGCCTGGGAGCTCTCTGGCTAACTAGGGAACCCACTGCTTAAGC
CTCAATAAAGCTTGCCTTGAGTGCTTCAAGTAGTGTGTGCCCGTCTGTTGTGTGACTCTGGTAACTAGAG
ATCCCTCAGACCCTTTTAGTCAGTGTGGAAAATCTCTAGCAGTGGCGCCCGAACAGGGACTTGAAAGCGA
AAGGGAAACCAGAGGAGCTCTCTCGACGCAGGACTCGGCTTGCTGAAGCGCGCACGGCAAGAGGCGAGGG
GCGGCGACTGGTGAGTACGCCAAAAATTTTGACTAGCGGAGGCTAGAAGGAGAGAGATGGGTGCGAGAGC
GTCAGTATTAAGCGGGGGAGAATTAGATCGCGATGGGAAAAAATTCGGTTAAGGCCAGGGGGAAAGAAAA
AATATAAATTAAAACATATAGTATGGGCAAGCAGGGAGCTAGAACGATTCGCAGTTAATCCTGGCCTGTT
AGAAACATCAGAAGGCTGTAGACAAATACTGGGACAGCTACAACCATCCCTTCAGACAGGATCAGAAGAA
CTTAGATCATTATATAATACAGTAGCAACCCTCTATTGTGTGCATCAAAGGATAGAGATAAAAGACACCA
AGGAAGCTTTAGACAAGATAGAGGAAGAGCAAAACAAAAGTAAGACCACCGCACAGCAAGCGGCCGCTGA
TCTTCAGACCTGGAGGAGGAGATATGAGGGACAATTGGAGAAGTGAATTATATAAATATAAAGTAGTAAA
AATTGAACCATTAGGAGTAGCACCCACCAAGGCAAAGAGAAGAGTGGTGCAGAGAGAAAAAAGAGCAGTG
GGAATAGGAGCTTTGTTCCTTGGGTTCTTGGGAGCAGCAGGAAGCACTATGGGCGCAGCGTCAATGACGC
TGACGGTACAGGCCAGACAATTATTGTCTGGTATAGTGCAGCAGCAGAACAATTTGCTGAGGGCTATTGA
GGCGCAACAGCATCTGTTGCAACTCACAGTCTGGGGCATCAAGCAGCTCCAGGCAAGAATCCTGGCTGTG
GAAAGATACCTAAAGGATCAACAGCTCCTGGGGATTTGGGGTTGCTCTGGAAAACTCATTTGCACCACTG
CTGTGCCTTGGAATGCTAGTTGGAGTAATAAATCTCTGGAACAGATTTGGAATCACACGACCTGGATGGA
GTGGGACAGAGAAATTAACAATTACACAAGCTTAATACACTCCTTAATTGAAGAATCGCAAAACCAGCAA
GAAAAGAATGAACAAGAATTATTGGAATTAGATAAATGGGCAAGTTTGTGGAATTGGTTTAACATAACAA
ATTGGCTGTGGTATATAAAATTATTCATAATGATAGTAGGAGGCTTGGTAGGTTTAAGAATAGTTTTTGC
TGTACTTTCTATAGTGAATAGAGTTAGGCAGGGATATTCACCATTATCGTTTCAGACCCACCTCCCAACC
CCGAGGGGACCCTTGCGCCTTTTCCAAGGCAGCCCTGGGTTTGCGCAGGGACGCGGCTGCTCTGGGCGTG
GTTCCGGGAAACGCAGCGGCGCCGACCCTGGGTCTCGCACATTCTTCACGTCCGTTCGCAGCGTCACCCG
GATCTTCGCCGCTACCCTTGTGGGCCCCCCGGCGACGCTTCCTGCTCCGCCCCTAAGTCGGGAAGGTTCC
TTGCGGTTCGCGGCGTGCCGGACGTGACAAACGGAAGCCGCACGTCTCACTAGTACCCTCGCAGACGGAC
AGCGCCAGGGAGCAATGGCAGCGCGCCGACCGCGATGGGCTGTGGCCAATAGCGGCTGCTCAGCAGGGCG
CGCCGAGAGCAGCGGCCGGGAAGGGGCGGTGCGGGAGGCGGGGTGTGGGGCGGTAGTGTGGGCCCTGTTC
CTGCCCGCGCGGTGTTCCGCATTCTGCAAGCCTCCGGAGCGCACGTCGGCAGTCGGCTCCCTCGTTGACC
GAATCACCGACCTCTCTCCCCAGGGGGTACCACCATGGCCAAGCCTTTGTCTCAAGAAGAATCCACCCTC
ATTGAAAGAGCAACGGCTACAATCAACAGCATCCCCATCTCTGAAGACTACAGCGTCGCCAGCGCAGCTC
TCTCTAGCGACGGCCGCATCTTCACTGGTGTCAATGTATATCATTTTACTGGGGGACCTTGTGCAGAACT
CGTGGTGCTGGGCACTGCTGCTGCTGCGGCAGCTGGCAACCTGACTTGTATCGTCGCGATCGGAAATGAG
AACAGGGGCATCTTGAGCCCCTGCGGACGGTGCCGACAGGTGCTTCTCGATCTGCATCCTGGGATCAAAG
CCATAGTGAAGGACAGTGATGGACAGCCGACGGCAGTTGGGATTCGTGAATTGCTGCCCTCTGGTTATGT
GTGGGAGGGCCTGCAGCTGCAGTAGTAAGAATTCTAGATCTTGAGACAAATGGCAGTATTCATCCACAAT
TTTAAAAGAAAAGGGGGGATTGGGGGGTACAGTGCAGGGGAAAGAATAGTAGACATAATAGCAACAGACA
TACAAACTAAAGAATTACAAAAACAAATTACAAAAATTCAAAATTTTCGGGTTTATTACAGGGACAGCAG
AGATCCACTTTGGCGCCGGCTCGAGGGGGCCCGGGGTTATTAATAGTAATCAATTACGGGGTCATTAGTT
CATAGCCCATATATGGAGTTCCGCGTTACATAACTTACGGTAAATGGCCCGCCTGGCTGACCGCCCAACG
ACCCCCGCCCATTGACGTCAATAATGACGTATGTTCCCATAGTAACGCCAATAGGGACTTTCCATTGACG
TCAATGGGTGGAGTATTTACGGTAAACTGCCCACTTGGCAGTACATCAAGTGTATCATATGCCAAGTACG
CCCCCTATTGACGTCAATGACGGTAAATGGCCCGCCTGGCATTATGCCCAGTACATGACCTTATGGGACT
TTCCTACTTGGCAGTACATCTACGTATTAGTCATCGCTATTACCATGGTGATGCGGTTTTGGCAGTACAT
CAATGGGCGTGGATAGCGGTTTGACTCACGGGGATTTCCAAGTCTCCACCCCATTGACGTCAATGGGAGT
TTGTTTTGGCACCAAAATCAACGGGACTTTCCAAAATGTCGTAACAACTCCGCCCCATTGACGCAAATGG
GCGGTAGGCGTGTACGGTGGGAGGTCTATATAAGCAGAGCTCTCTGGCTAACTGTCGGGATCAACAAGTT
TGTACAAAAAAGCAGGCTAACGCCACCATGGCTAGCTGGAGCCACCCGCAGTTCGAAAAAGGCGCCGTGA
GCAAGGGCGAGGAGCTGTTCACCGGGGTGGTGCCCATCCTGGTCGAGCTGGACGGCGACGTAAACGGCCA
CAAGTTCAGCGTGTCCGGCGAGGGCGAGGGCGATGCCACCTACGGCAAGCTGACCCTGAAGTTCATCTGC
ACCACCGGCAAGCTGCCCGTGCCCTGGCCCACCCTCGTGACCACCCTGACCTACGGCGTGCAGTGCTTCA
GCCGCTACCCCGACCACATGAAGCAGCACGACTTCTTCAAGTCCGCCATGCCCGAAGGCTACGTCCAGGA
GCGCACCATCTTCTTCAAGGACGACGGCAACTACAAGACCCGCGCCGAGGTGAAGTTCGAGGGCGACACC
CTGGTGAACCGCATCGAGCTGAAGGGCATCGACTTCAAGGAGGACGGCAACATCCTGGGGCACAAGCTGG
AGTACAACTACAACAGCCACAACGTCTATATCATGGCCGACAAGCAGAAGAACGGCATCAAGGTGAACTT
CAAGATCCGCCACAACATCGAGGACGGCAGCGTGCAGCTCGCCGACCACTACCAGCAGAACACCCCCATC
GGCGACGGCCCCGTGCTGCTGCCCGACAACCACTACCTGAGCTACCAGTCCGCCCTGAGCAAAGACCCCA
ACGAGAAGCGCGATCACATGGTCCTGCTGGAGTTCGTGACCGCCGCCGGGATCACTCTCGGCATGGACGA
GCTGTACAAGCGCGGATCCGCGTCTGGTGGTGGTGGTGGTCTAGTTCCACGTGGATCTGCCTCAGGAGCA
ACCGGTATGGTGAGCAAGGGCGAGGAGGTCATCAAAGAGTTCATGCGCTTCAAGGTGCGCATGGAGGGCT
CCATGAACGGCCACGAGTTCGAGATCGAGGGCGAGGGCGAGGGCCGCCCCTACGAGGGCACCCAGACCGC
CAAGCTGAAGGTGACCAAGGGCGGCCCCCTGCCCTTCGCCTGGGACATCCTGTCCCCCCAGTTCATGTAC
GGCTCCAAGGCGTACGTGAAGCACCCCGCCGACATCCCCGATTACAAGAAGCTGTCCTTCCCCGAGGGCT
TCAAGTGGGAGCGCGTGATGAACTTCGAGGACGGCGGTCTGGTGACCGTGACCCAGGACTCCTCCCTGCA
GGACGGCACGCTGATCTACAAGGTGAAGATGCGCGGCACCAACTTCCCCCCCGACGGCCCCGTAATGCAG
AAGAAGACCATGGGCTGGGAGGCCTCCACCGAGCGCCTGTACCCCCGCGACGGCGTGCTGAAGGGCGAGA
TCCACCAGGCCCTGAAGCTGAAGGACGGCGGCCACTACCTGGTGGAGTTCAAGACCATCTACATGGCCAA
GAAGCCCGTGCAACTGCCCGGCTACTACTACGTGGACACCAAGCTGGACATCACCTCCCACAACGAGGAC
TACACCATCGTGGAACAGTACGAGCGCTCCGAGGGCCGCCACCACCTGTTCCTGGGGCATGGCACCGGCA
GCACCGGCAGCGGCAGCTCCGGCACCGCCTCCTCCGAGGACAACAACATGGCCGTCATCAAAGAGTTCAT
GCGCTTCAAGGTGCGCATGGAGGGCTCCATGAACGGCCACGAGTTCGAGATCGAGGGCGAGGGCGAGGGC
CGCCCCTACGAGGGCACCCAGACCGCCAAGCTGAAGGTGACCAAGGGCGGCCCCCTGCCCTTCGCCTGGG
ACATCCTGTCCCCCCAGTTCATGTACGGCTCCAAGGCGTACGTGAAGCACCCCGCCGACATCCCCGATTA
CAAGAAGCTGTCCTTCCCCGAGGGCTTCAAGTGGGAGCGCGTGATGAACTTCGAGGACGGCGGTCTGGTG
ACCGTGACCCAGGACTCCTCCCTGCAGGACGGCACGCTGATCTACAAGGTGAAGATGCGCGGCACCAACT
TCCCCCCCGACGGCCCCGTAATGCAGAAGAAGACCATGGGCTGGGAGGCCTCCACCGAGCGCCTGTACCC
CCGCGACGGCGTGCTGAAGGGCGAGATCCACCAGGCCCTGAAGCTGAAGGACGGCGGCCACTACCTGGTG
GAGTTCAAGACCATCTACATGGCCAAGAAGCCCGTGCAACTGCCCGGCTACTACTACGTGGACACCAAGC
TGGACATCACCTCCCACAACGAGGACTACACCATCGTGGAACAGTACGAGCGCTCCGAGGGCCGCCACCA
CCTGTTCCTGTACGGCATGGACGAGCTGTACAAGTAAAAGCTTGGGGATCCTGAGAACTTCAGGGTAACC
CAGCTTTCTTGTACAAAGTGGTTGGTAAGCCTATCCCTAACCCTCTCCTCGGTCTCGATTCTACGTAGTA
ATGAGCTAGCGCTAACCGGTGGCGCGTTAAGTCGACAATCAACCTCTGGATTACAAAATTTGTGAAAGAT
TGACTGGTATTCTTAACTATGTTGCTCCTTTTACGCTATGTGGATACGCTGCTTTAATGCCTTTGTATCA
TGCTATTGCTTCCCGTATGGCTTTCATTTTCTCCTCCTTGTATAAATCCTGGTTGCTGTCTCTTTATGAG
GAGTTGTGGCCCGTTGTCAGGCAACGTGGCGTGGTGTGCACTGTGTTTGCTGACGCAACCCCCACTGGTT
GGGGCATTGCCACCACCTGTCAGCTCCTTTCCGGGACTTTCGCTTTCCCCCTCCCTATTGCCACGGCGGA
ACTCATCGCCGCCTGCCTTGCCCGCTGCTGGACAGGGGCTCGGCTGTTGGGCACTGACAATTCCGTGGTG
TTGTCGGGGAAATCATCGTCCTTTCCTTGGCTGCTCGCCTGTGTTGCCACCTGGATTCTGCGCGGGACGT
CCTTCTGCTACGTCCCTTCGGCCCTCAATCCAGCGGACCTTCCTTCCCGCGGCCTGCTGCCGGCTCTGCG
GCCTCTTCCGCGTCTTCGCCTTCGCCCTCAGACGAGTCGGATCTCCCTTTGGGCCGCCTCCCCGCGTCGA
CTTTAAGACCAATGACTTACAAGGCAGCTGTAGATCTTAGCCACTTTTTAAAAGAAAAGGGGGGACTGGA
AGGGCTAATTCACTCCCAACGAAGACAAGATCTGCTTTTTGCTTGTACTGGGTCTCTCTGGTTAGACCAG
ATCTGAGCCTGGGAGCTCTCTGGCTAACTAGGGAACCCACTGCTTAAGCCTCAATAAAGCTTGCCTTGAG
TGCTTCAAGTAGTGTGTGCCCGTCTGTTGTGTGACTCTGGTAACTAGAGATCCCTCAGACCCTTTTAGTC
AGTGTGGAAAATCTCTAGCAGTACGTATAGTAGTTCATGTCATCTTATTATTCAGTATTTATAACTTGCA
AAGAAATGAATATCAGAGAGTGAGAGGAACTTGTTTATTGCAGCTTATAATGGTTACAAATAAAGCAATA
GCATCACAAATTTCACAAATAAAGCATTTTTTTCACTGCATTCTAGTTGTGGTTTGTCCAAACTCATCAA
TGTATCTTATCATGTCTGGCTCTAGCTATCCCGCCCCTAACTCCGCCCATCCCGCCCCTAACTCCGCCCA
GTTCCGCCCATTCTCCGCCCCATGGCTGACTAATTTTTTTTATTTATGCAGAGGCCGAGGCCGCCTCGGC
CTCTGAGCTATTCCAGAAGTAGTGAGGAGGCTTTTTTGGAGGCCTAGGGACGTACCCAATTCGCCCTATA
GTGAGTCGTATTACGCGCGCTCACTGGCCGTCGTTTTACAACGTCGTGACTGGGAAAACCCTGGCGTTAC
CCAACTTAATCGCCTTGCAGCACATCCCCCTTTCGCCAGCTGGCGTAATAGCGAAGAGGCCCGCACCGAT
CGCCCTTCCCAACAGTTGCGCAGCCTGAATGGCGAATGGG
[124 nt withheld, positions 7111-7234]
C
[91 nt withheld, positions 7236-7326]
A
[49 nt withheld, positions 7328-7376]
CCTTTGACGTTGGAGTCCACGTTCTTT
[37 nt withheld, positions 7404-7440]
ACCCTATCTCGGTCTATTCTTTTGATTTATAAGGGATTTTGCCGATTTCGGCCTATTGGTTAAAAAATGA
GCTGATTTAACAAAAATTTAACGCGAATTTTAACAAAATATTAACGCTTACAATTTAGGTGGCACTTTTC
GGGGAAATGTGCGCGGAACCCCTATTTGTTTATTTTTCTAAATACATTCAAATATGTATCCGCTCATGAG
ACAATAACCCTGATAAATGCTTCAATAATATTGAAAAAGGAAGAGTATGAGTATTCAACATTTCCGTGTC
GCCCTTATTCCCTTTTTTGCGGCATTTTGCCTTCCTGTTTTTGCTCACCCAGAAACGCTGGTGAAAGTAA
AAGATGCTGAAGATCAGTTGGGTGCACGAGTGGGTTACATCGAACTGGATCTCAACAGCGGTAAGATCCT
TGAGAGTTTTCGCCCCGAAGAACGTTTTCCAATGATGAGCACTTTTAAAGTTCTGCTATGTGGCGCGGTA
TTATCCCGTATTGACGCCGGGCAAGAGCAACTCGGTCGCCGCATACACTATTCTCAGAATGACTTGGTTG
AGTACTCACCAGTCACAGAAAAGCATCTTACGGATGGCATGACAGTAAGAGAATTATGCAGTGCTGCCAT
AACCATGAGTGATAACACTGCGGCCAACTTACTTCTGACAACGATCGGAGGACCGAAGGAGCTAACCGCT
TTTTTGCACAACATGGGGGATCATGTAACTCGCCTTGATCGTTGGGAACCGGAGCTGAATGAAGCCATAC
CAAACGACGAGCGTGACACCACGATGCCTGTAGCAATGGCAACAACGTTGCGCAAACTATTAACTGGCGA
ACTACTTACTCTAGCTTCCCGGCAACAATTAATAGACTGGATGGAGGCGGATAAAGTTGCAGGACCACTT
CTGCGCTCGGCCCTTCCGGCTGGCTGGTTTATTGCTGATAAATCTGGAGCCGGTGAGCGTGGGTCTCGCG
GTATCATTGCAGCACTGGGGCCAGATGGTAAGCCCTCCCGTATCGTAGTTATCTACACGACGGGGAGTCA
GGCAACTATGGATGAACGAAATAGACAGATCGCTGAGATAGGTGCCTCACTGATTAAGCATTGGTAACTG
TCAGACCAAGTTTACTCATATATACTTTAGATTGATTTAAAACTTCATTTTTAATTTAAAAGGATCTAGG
TGAAGATCCTTTTTGATAATCTCATGACCAAAATCCCTTAACGTGAGTTTTCGTTCCACTGAGCGTCAGA
CCCCGTAGAAAAGATCAAAGGATCTTCTTGAGATCCTTTTTTTCTGCGCGTAATCTGCTGCTTGCAAACA
AAAAAACCACCGCTACCAGCGGTGGTTTGTTTGCCGGATCAAGAGCTACCAACTCTTTTTCCGAAGGTAA
CTGGCTTCAGCAGAGCGCAGATACCAAATACTGTTCTTCTAGTGTAGCCGTAGTTAGGCCACCACTTCAA
GAACTCTGTAGCACCGCCTACATACCTCGCTCTGCTAATCCTGTTACCAGTGGCTGCTGCCAGTGGCGAT
AAGTCGTGTCTTACCGGGTTGGACTCAAGACGATAGTTACCGGATAAGGCGCAGCGGTCGGGCTGAACGG
GGGGTTCGTGCACACAGCCCAGCTTGGAGCGAACGACCTACACCGAACTGAGATACCTACAGCGTGAGCT
ATGAGAAAGCGCCACGCTTCCCGAAGGGAGAAAGGCGGACAGGTATCCGGTAAGCGGCAGGGTCGGAACA
GGAGAGCGCACGAGGGAGCTTCCAGGGGGAAACGCCTGGTATCTTTATAGTCCTGTCGGGTTTCGCCACC
TCTGACTTGAGCGTCGATTTTTGTGATGCTCGTCAGGGGGGCGGAGCCTATGGAAAAACGCCAGCAACGC
GGCCTTTTTACGGTTCCTGGCCTTTTGCTGGCCTTTTGCTCACATGTTCTTTCCTGCGTTATCCCCTGAT
TCTGTGGATAACCGTATTACCGCCTTTGAGTGAGCTGATACCGCTCGCCGCAGCCGAACGACCGAGCGCA
GCGAGTCAGTGAGCGAGGAAGCGGAAGAGCGCCCAATACGCAAACCGCCTCTCCCCGCGCGTTGGCCGAT
TCATTAATGCAGCTGGCACGACAGGTTTCCCGACTGGAAAGCGGGCAGTGAGCGCAACGCAATTAATGTG
AGTTAGCTCACTCATTAGGCACCCCAGGCTTTACACTTTATGCTTCCGGCTCGTATGTTGTGTGGAATTG
TGAGCGGATAACAATTTCACACAGGAAACAGCTATGACCATGATTACGCCAAGCGCGCAATTAACCCTCA
CTAAAGGGAACAAAAGCTGGAGCTGCAAGCTTAATGTAGTCTTATGCAATACTCTTGTAGTCTTGCAACA
TGGTAACGATGAGTTAGCAACATGCCTTACAAGGAGAGAAAAAGCACCGTGCATGCCGATTGGTGGAAGT
AAGGTGGTACGATCGTGCCTTATTAGGAAGGCAACAGACGGGTCTGACATGGATTGGACGAACCACTGAA
TTGCCGCATTGCAGAGATATTGTATTTAAGTGCCTAGCTCGATACATAAAC
