>Addgene plasmid #163048 | pMOS019: ClopHensorN chloride sensor (cytosolic) | depositor partial sequence | sequence record 315832 | ClopHensorN
ATGGCTAGCTGGAGCCACCCGCAGTTCGAAAAAGGCGCCGTGAGCAAGGGCGAGGAGCTGTTCACCGGGG
TGGTGCCCATCCTGGTCGAGCTGGACGGCGACGTAAACGGCCACAAGTTCAGCGTGTCCGGCGAGGGCGA
GGGCGATGCCACCTACGGCAAGCTGACCCTGAAGTTCATCTGCACCACCGGCAAGCTGCCCGTGCCCTGG
CCCACCCTCGTGACCACCCTGACCTACGGCGTGCAGTGCTTCAGCCGCTACCCCGACCACATGAAGCAGC
ACGACTTCTTCAAGTCCGCCATGCCCGAAGGCTACGTCCAGGAGCGCACCATCTTCTTCAAGGACGACGG
CAACTACAAGACCCGCGCCGAGGTGAAGTTCGAGGGCGACACCCTGGTGAACCGCATCGAGCTGAAGGGC
ATCGACTTCAAGGAGGACGGCAACATCCTGGGGCACAAGCTGGAGTACAACTACAACAGCCACAACGTCT
ATATCATGGCCGACAAGCAGAAGAACGGCATCAAGGTGAACTTCAAGATCCGCCACAACATCGAGGACGG
CAGCGTGCAGCTCGCCGACCACTACCAGCAGAACACCCCCATCGGCGACGGCCCCGTGCTGCTGCCCGAC
AACCACTACCTGAGCTACCAGTCCGCCCTGAGCAAAGACCCCAACGAGAAGCGCGATCACATGGTCCTGC
TGGAGTTCGTGACCGCCGCCGGGATCACTCTCGGCATGGACGAGCTGTACAAGCGCGGATCCGCGTCTGG
TGGTGGTGGTGGTCTAGTTCCACGTGGATCTGCCTCAGGAGCAACCGGTATGGTGAGCAAGGGCGAGGAG
GTCATCAAAGAGTTCATGCGCTTCAAGGTGCGCATGGAGGGCTCCATGAACGGCCACGAGTTCGAGATCG
AGGGCGAGGGCGAGGGCCGCCCCTACGAGGGCACCCAGACCGCCAAGCTGAAGGTGACCAAGGGCGGCCC
CCTGCCCTTCGCCTGGGACATCCTGTCCCCCCAGTTCATGTACGGCTCCAAGGCGTACGTGAAGCACCCC
GCCGACATCCCCGATTACAAGAAGCTGTCCTTCCCCGAGGGCTTCAAGTGGGAGCGCGTGATGAACTTCG
AGGACGGCGGTCTGGTGACCGTGACCCAGGACTCCTCCCTGCAGGACGGCACGCTGATCTACAAGGTGAA
GATGCGCGGCACCAACTTCCCCCCCGACGGCCCCGTAATGCAGAAGAAGACCATGGGCTGGGAGGCCTCC
ACCGAGCGCCTGTACCCCCGCGACGGCGTGCTGAAGGGCGAGATCCACCAGGCCCTGAAGCTGAAGGACG
GCGGCCACTACCTGGTGGAGTTCAAGACCATCTACATGGCCAAGAAGCCCGTGCAACTGCCCGGCTACTA
CTACGTGGACACCAAGCTGGACATCACCTCCCACAACGAGGACTACACCATCGTGGAACAGTACGAGCGC
TCCGAGGGCCGCCACCACCTGTTCCTGGGGCATGGCACCGGCAGCACCGGCAGCGGCAGCTCCGGCACCG
CCTCCTCCGAGGACAACAACATGGCCGTCATCAAAGAGTTCATGCGCTTCAAGGTGCGCATGGAGGGCTC
CATGAACGGCCACGAGTTCGAGATCGAGGGCGAGGGCGAGGGCCGCCCCTACGAGGGCACCCAGACCGCC
AAGCTGAAGGTGACCAAGGGCGGCCCCCTGCCCTTCGCCTGGGACATCCTGTCCCCCCAGTTCATGTACG
GCTCCAAGGCGTACGTGAAGCACCCCGCCGACATCCCCGATTACAAGAAGCTGTCCTTCCCCGAGGGCTT
CAAGTGGGAGCGCGTGATGAACTTCGAGGACGGCGGTCTGGTGACCGTGACCCAGGACTCCTCCCTGCAG
GACGGCACGCTGATCTACAAGGTGAAGATGCGCGGCACCAACTTCCCCCCCGACGGCCCCGTAATGCAGA
AGAAGACCATGGGCTGGGAGGCCTCCACCGAGCGCCTGTACCCCCGCGACGGCGTGCTGAAGGGCGAGAT
CCACCAGGCCCTGAAGCTGAAGGACGGCGGCCACTACCTGGTGGAGTTCAAGACCATCTACATGGCCAAG
AAGCCCGTGCAACTGCCCGGCTACTACTACGTGGACACCAAGCTGGACATCACCTCCCACAACGAGGACT
ACACCATCGTGGAACAGTACGAGCGCTCCGAGGGCCGCCACCACCTGTTCCTGTACGGCATGGACGAGCT
GTACAAGTAA
